>Addgene plasmid #243067 | AiP1684 - pAAV-AiE2323m-minBG-SYFP2-WPRE3-BGHpA | addgene full sequence | sequence record 492115 | Addgene NGS Result
GGTTCGTGCACACAGCCCAGCTTGGAGCGAACGACCTACACCGAACTGAGATACCTACAGCGTGAGCTAT
GAGAAAGCGCCACGCTTCCCGAAGGGAGAAAGGCGGACAGGTATCCGGTAAGCGGCAGGGTCGGAACAGG
AGAGCGCACGAGGGAGCTTCCAGGGGGAAACGCCTGGTATCTTTATAGTCCTGTCGGGTTTCGCCACCTC
TGACTTGAGCGTCGATTTTTGTGATGCTCGTCAGGGGGGCGGAGCCTATGGAAAAACGCCAGCAACGCGG
CCTTTTTACGGTTCCTGGCCTTTTGCTGGCCTTTTGCTCACATGTCCTGCAGGCAGCTGCGCGCTCGCTC
GCTCACTGAGGCCGCCCGGGCGTCGGGCGACCTTTGGTCGCCCGGCCTCAGTGAGCGAGCGAGCGCGCAG
AGAGGGAGTGGCCAACTCCATCACTAGGGGTTCCTGCGGCCGCACGCGTTGTAAGAGTAATAATCGTGTG
GAAGTATAAGCTGAATAAACCCTTTTCTCCCCAATTTGCTTTTTGGTCATGATGTTTGTGTAGGAATAGA
AACTCTTGACTAAGACAAATTGGTATCAGCATAGTGAGGCATTCCTGTGACAACCTGACCATGTTTTGGG
GAGAACTGTGGAAGGACTTTGGAACTTTGGACTAGAATAGCCATTGGGCATTAAGAGCTCTGTGAGATGT
TTTGTAGGAGCTTGGAAGATAATGTTGAGAACAGTGCAGAAGGTGGAGGCCTGGCTTGTGAAATTTCAGA
GGGAAGATTAAAGATTCTTATCAGGGCCATTGCTGTTTTTACTGTGAAGATTCTGTGGTTTTGGTTGGCT
GGGGCCAAAGAATCAGCTGTGATTAACAAGATACCAGAACTACTAAAGCAAAACCTTTGCATTACTGGGA
TGATTGATGTAGTCAGCTGGAGCTAAGAAATTAGCAGTGATTAAGAAGAGAGTGATTAAGAGCATCACTA
AGGTGAACGGAGCTCGGGCTGGGCATAAAAGTCAGGGCAGAGCCATCTATTGCTTACATTTGCTTCTGGG
ATCCAGATCTTTCGAAGCTAGCGCTACCGGTCGCCACCATGGTGAGCAAGGGCGAGGAGCTGTTCACCGG
GGTGGTGCCCATCCTGGTCGAGCTGGACGGCGACGTAAACGGCCACAAGTTCAGCGTGTCCGGCGAGGGC
GAGGGCGATGCCACCTACGGCAAGCTGACCCTGAAGCTGATCTGCACCACCGGCAAGCTGCCCGTGCCCT
GGCCCACCCTCGTGACCACCCTGGGCTACGGCGTGCAGTGCTTCGCCCGCTACCCCGACCACATGAAGCA
GCACGACTTCTTCAAGTCCGCCATGCCCGAAGGCTACGTCCAGGAGCGCACCATCTTCTTCAAGGACGAC
GGCAACTACAAGACCCGCGCCGAGGTGAAGTTCGAGGGCGACACCCTGGTGAACCGCATCGAGCTGAAGG
GCATCGACTTCAAGGAGGACGGCAACATCCTGGGGCACAAGCTGGAGTACAACTACAACAGCCACAACGT
CTATATCACCGCCGACAAGCAGAAGAACGGCATCAAGGCCAACTTCAAGATCCGCCACAACATCGAGGAC
GGCGGCGTGCAGCTCGCCGACCACTACCAGCAGAACACCCCCATCGGCGACGGCCCCGTGCTGCTGCCCG
ACAACCACTACCTGAGCTACCAGTCCAAGCTGAGCAAAGACCCCAACGAGAAGCGCGATCACATGGTCCT
GCTGGAGTTCGTGACCGCCGCCGGGATCACTCTCGGCATGGACGAGCTGTACAAGTAAGTCGACGGCGCG
CCGCGGCCGCGAATTCGATATCATAATCAACCTCTGGATTACAAAATTTGTGAAAGATTGACTGGTATTC
TTAACTATGTTGCTCCTTTTACGCTATGTGGATACGCTGCTTTAATGCCTTTGTATCATGCTATTGCTTC
CCGTATGGCTTTCATTTTCTCCTCCTTGTATAAATCCTGGTTAGTTCTTGCCACGGCGGAACTCATCGCC
GCCTGCCTTGCCCGCTGCTGGACAGGGGCTCGGCTGTTGGGCACTGACAATTCCGTGGCTCGAGAGATCT
TCGACTGTGCCTTCTAGTTGCCAGCCATCTGTTGTTTGCCCCTCCCCCGTGCCTTCCTTGACCCTGGAAG
GTGCCACTCCCACTGTCCTTTCCTAATAAAATGAGGAAATTGCATCGCATTGTCTGAGTAGGTGTCATTC
TATTCTGGGGGGTGGGGTGGGGCAGGACAGCAAGGGGGAGGATTGGGAAGACAATAGCAGGCATGAGATC
TCACGTGCGGACCGAGCGGCCGCAGGAACCCCTAGTGATGGAGTTGGCCACTCCCTCTCTGCGCGCTCGC
TCGCTCACTGAGGCCGGGCGACCAAAGGTCGCCCGACGCCCGGGCTTTGCCCGGGCGGCCTCAGTGAGCG
AGCGAGCGCGCAGCTGCCTGCAGGGGCGCCTGATGCGGTATTTTCTCCTTACGCATCTGTGCGGTATTTC
ACACCGCATA
[95 nt withheld, positions 2531-2625]
T
[46 nt withheld, positions 2627-2672]
C
[141 nt withheld, positions 2674-2814]
CCTTTGACGTTGGAGTCCACGTTCTTT
[37 nt withheld, positions 2842-2878]
ACTCTATCTCGGGCTATTCTTTTGATTTATAAGGGATTTTGCCGATTTCGGTCTATTGGTTAAAAAATGA
GCTGATTTAACAAAAATTTAACGCGAATTTTAACAAAATATTAACGTTTACAATTTTATGGTGCACTCTC
AGTACAATCTGCTCTGATGCCGCATAGTTAAGCCAGCCCCGACACCCGCCAACACCCGCTGACGCGCCCT
GACGGGCTTGTCTGCTCCCGGCATCCGCTTACAGACAAGCTGTGACCGTCTCCGGGAGCTGCATGTGTCA
GAGGTTTTCACCGTCATCACCGAAACGCGCGAGACGAAAGGGCCTCGTGATACGCCTATTTTTATAGGTT
AATGTCATGATAATAATGGTTTCTTAGACGTCAGGTGGCACTTTTCGGGGAAATGTGCGCGGAACCCCTA
TTTGTTTATTTTTCTAAATACATTCAAATATGTATCCGCTCATGAGACAATAACCCTGATAAATGCTTCA
ATAATATTGAAAAAGGAAGAGTATGAGTATTCAACATTTCCGTGTCGCCCTTATTCCCTTTTTTGCGGCA
TTTTGCCTTCCTGTTTTTGCTCACCCAGAAACGCTGGTGAAAGTAAAAGATGCTGAAGATCAGTTGGGTG
CACGAGTGGGTTACATCGAACTGGATCTCAACAGCGGTAAGATCCTTGAGAGTTTTCGCCCCGAAGAACG
TTTTCCAATGATGAGCACTTTTAAAGTTCTGCTATGTGGCGCGGTATTATCCCGTATTGACGCCGGGCAA
GAGCAACTCGGTCGCCGCATACACTATTCTCAGAATGACTTGGTTGAGTACTCACCAGTCACAGAAAAGC
ATCTTACGGATGGCATGACAGTAAGAGAATTATGCAGTGCTGCCATAACCATGAGTGATAACACTGCGGC
CAACTTACTTCTGACAACGATCGGAGGACCGAAGGAGCTAACCGCTTTTTTGCACAACATGGGGGATCAT
GTAACTCGCCTTGATCGTTGGGAACCGGAGCTGAATGAAGCCATACCAAACGACGAGCGTGACACCACGA
TGCCTGTAGCAATGGCAACAACGTTGCGCAAACTATTAACTGGCGAACTACTTACTCTAGCTTCCCGGCA
ACAATTAATAGACTGGATGGAGGCGGATAAAGTTGCAGGACCACTTCTGCGCTCGGCCCTTCCGGCTGGC
TGGTTTATTGCTGATAAATCTGGAGCCGGTGAGCGTGGGTCTCGCGGTATCATTGCAGCACTGGGGCCAG
ATGGTAAGCCCTCCCGTATCGTAGTTATCTACACGACGGGGAGTCAGGCAACTATGGATGAACGAAATAG
ACAGATCGCTGAGATAGGTGCCTCACTGATTAAGCATTGGTAACTGTCAGACCAAGTTTACTCATATATA
CTTTAGATTGATTTAAAACTTCATTTTTAATTTAAAAGGATCTAGGTGAAGATCCTTTTTGATAATCTCA
TGACCAAAATCCCTTAACGTGAGTTTTCGTTCCACTGAGCGTCAGACCCCGTAGAAAAGATCAAAGGATC
TTCTTGAGATCCTTTTTTTCTGCGCGTAATCTGCTGCTTGCAAACAAAAAAACCACCGCTACCAGCGGTG
GTTTGTTTGCCGGATCAAGAGCTACCAACTCTTTTTCCGAAGGTAACTGGCTTCAGCAGAGCGCAGATAC
CAAATACTGTTCTTCTAGTGTAGCCGTAGTTAGGCCACCACTTCAAGAACTCTGTAGCACCGCCTACATA
CCTCGCTCTGCTAATCCTGTTACCAGTGGCTGCTGCCAGTGGCGATAAGTCGTGTCTTACCGGGTTGGAC
TCAAGACGATAGTTACCGGATAAGGCGCAGCGGTCGGGCTGAACGGGG
Features (pLannotate 1.2.2; 14 found; start..end, strand, type, name):
    337..364     +  repeat_region  AAV2 ITR (fragment): inverted terminal repeat of adeno-associated virus serotype 2 inverted
    393..420     +  repeat_region  AAV2 ITR (fragment): inverted terminal repeat of adeno-associated virus serotype 2 inverted
   1089..1805    +  CDS            SYFP2: SYFP2 is a basic (constitutively fluorescent) yellow fluorescent protein published in 2006, derived from Aequorea victoria. It is reported to be a very rapidly-maturing monomer with moderate acid sensitivity.
   1845..2002    +  misc_feature   WPRE (fragment): woodchuck hepatitis virus posttranscriptional regulatory element
   2008..2088    +  misc_feature   WPRE (fragment): woodchuck hepatitis virus posttranscriptional regulatory element
   2105..2216    +  polyA_signal   bGH poly(A) signal: bovine growth hormone polyadenylation signal
   2334..2474    +  repeat_region  AAV2 ITR: inverted terminal repeat of adeno-associated virus serotype 2 inverted
   2479..2530    -  misc_feature   bom (fragment): basis of mobility region from pBR322
   2549..3004    +  rep_origin     f1 ori (sequence partly withheld): f1 bacteriophage origin of replication; arrow indicates direction of (+) strand synthesis
   3005..3054    -  misc_feature   bom (fragment): basis of mobility region from pBR322
   3156..3191    -  CDS            rop (fragment): Rop protein, which maintains plasmids at low copy number; rop
   3286..3390    +  promoter       AmpR promoter: bla
   3391..4251    +  CDS            AmpR: β-lactamase; bla; confers resistance to ampicillin, carbenicillin, and related antibiotics
   4422..264     +  rep_origin     ori (across the origin): high-copy-number ColE1/pMB1/pBR322/pUC origin of replication
