[The description below was written by a language model from this plasmid's Addgene catalogue record and pLannotate feature annotations shown in this document.]
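Description:
AiP1684 - pAAV-AiE2323m-minBG-SYFP2-WPRE3-BGHpA is an AAV transfer plasmid built on a pAAV2 backbone and intended for packaging a reporter genome into recombinant adeno-associated virus for delivery to brain tissue. In bacteria it is maintained as a high-copy plasmid through a ColE1/pUC-type origin and selected with ampicillin via the β-lactamase gene and its native promoter. An f1 phage origin is also present in the backbone, along with short remnants of the pBR322 bom and rop regions. The sequenced plasmid is about 4.7 kb.

The payload sits between AAV2 inverted terminal repeats, which provide the cis signals for genome replication and encapsidation. The annotation detects the right-hand ITR in full but only short fragments of the left one, as can happen when these structured repeats are sequenced and automatically annotated. As the name indicates, expression is controlled by the AiE2323m enhancer placed upstream of a minimal beta-globin promoter (minBG). Neither element is picked up by the automated feature table, but they would fall in the unannotated stretch between the left ITR and the coding sequence. A minimal promoter has little activity on its own, so the enhancer largely determines which cells express the transgene. The transgene is SYFP2, a rapidly maturing monomeric yellow fluorescent protein derived from Aequorea victoria. It is followed by WPRE3, a shortened woodchuck hepatitis virus posttranscriptional element that boosts transcript expression (seen here as two WPRE fragments), and the bovine growth hormone polyadenylation signal.

The stated purpose is enhancer-driven, AAV-mediated expression in specific populations of brain cells, with SYFP2 fluorescence marking the labelled cells. The record does not say which cell populations AiE2323m targets.
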