Addgene plasmid #243067: AiP1684 - pAAV-AiE2323m-minBG-SYFP2-WPRE3-BGHpA
Purpose: AiE2323m is an enhancer sequence designed to drive AAV-mediated transgene expression in specific population sof brain cells.
Depositing lab: Allen Institute for Brain Science & Bosiljka Tasic. Depositing organization: Allen Institute.
Backbone
  Vector backbone: pAAV2
  Vector type: AAV
Growth in bacteria
  Bacterial resistance: Ampicillin, 100 μg/mL
  Growth temperature: 37°C
  Growth strain: NEB Stable
  Copy number: High Copy
Gene/Insert
  Gene/Insert name: SYFP2
  Species: Synthetic
  Cloning method: Gibson Cloning
Terms and licenses: Academic/Nonprofit Terms; Industry Terms: Not Available to Industry
How to cite: AiP1684 - pAAV-AiE2323m-minBG-SYFP2-WPRE3-BGHpA was a gift from Allen Institute for Brain Science & Bosiljka Tasic (Addgene plasmid # 243067 ; http://n2t.net/addgene:243067 ; RRID:Addgene_243067)
